Addgene plasmid #166228: pLenti-mCherry-CAAX PuroR
Purpose: Lentiviral plasmid with Puromycin selection for expression of mCherry with a C-terminal CAAX polybasic sequence from KRras targeting mCherry to the plasma membrane
Depositing lab: Carlos Carmona-Fontaine. Depositing organization: New York University. Publication: The MEMIC is an ex vivo system to model the complexity of the tumor microenvironment. Janska L, Anandi L, Kirchberger NC, Marinkovic ZS, Schachtner LT, Guzelsoy G, Carmona-Fontaine C. Dis Model Mech. 2021 Aug 1;14(8). pii: 271783. doi: 10.1242/dmm.048942. Epub 2021 Aug 18. PubMed 34407185.
Backbone
  Vector backbone: LV 1-5
  Backbone size w/o insert (bp): 7602
  Total vector size (bp): 8358
  Vector type: Mammalian Expression, Lentiviral
  Selectable markers: Puromycin
Growth in bacteria
  Bacterial resistance: Ampicillin, 100 μg/mL
  Growth temperature: 37°C
  Growth strain: NEB Stable
  Copy number: High Copy
Gene/Insert
  Gene/Insert name: mCherry-CAAX
  Species: Synthetic
  Promoter: CMV
  Tag / fusion protein: CAAX (C terminal on insert)
  Cloning method: Gibson Cloning
  Sequencing primers: 5′ ACAGTGCAGGGGAAAGAATAGT; 3′ ACAAGGAGGAGAAAATGAAAGCC
Terms and licenses: Academic/Nonprofit Terms; Industry Terms: Not Available to Industry
How to cite: pLenti-mCherry-CAAX PuroR was a gift from Carlos Carmona-Fontaine (Addgene plasmid # 166228 ; http://n2t.net/addgene:166228 ; RRID:Addgene_166228)
