[The description below was written by a language model from this plasmid's Addgene catalogue record and pLannotate feature annotations shown in this document.]
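Description:
pLenti-mCherry-CAAX PuroR is an HIV-1-based lentiviral transfer plasmid built on the LV 1-5 backbone for stable expression of a plasma-membrane-targeted red fluorescent protein in mammalian cells. It is propagated in E. coli through a high-copy ColE1/pUC-type origin with ampicillin resistance (bla under its own promoter). The record lists a recombination-deficient growth strain, as is usual for plasmids carrying repeated LTR sequences. The catalogue gives a total size of about 8.36 kb, and the sequenced record is 8,345 nt.

A CMV enhancer/promoter sits upstream of a truncated 5' LTR that spans the plasmid origin. This chimeric arrangement typically drives genomic RNA transcription in packaging cells without Tat. It is followed by the Ψ packaging signal running into a gag fragment, the Rev response element for Rev-dependent nuclear export, and the cPPT/CTS element, which aids nuclear import of the reverse-transcribed genome. The payload lies downstream: an internal CMV enhancer/promoter drives mCherry, which according to the catalogue is fused at its C terminus to the polybasic CAAX motif from KRas. This motif directs prenylation and anchoring to the plasma membrane. The CAAX segment is not annotated separately in the feature table. A mouse PGK promoter, detected as two adjoining fragments, then drives puromycin N-acetyltransferase for selection of transduced cells. A WPRE follows to enhance transcript stability and expression, and the cassette ends with a nef fragment and a truncated LTR that serves as the 3' end of the provirus.

The construct is used to make lentivirus for generating puromycin-selected cell lines with red-labelled membranes. Such lines are useful for imaging cell outlines and for tracking cell populations, as in the tumor microenvironment culture model described in the associated publication.
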