Features (pLannotate 1.2.2; 22 found; start..end, strand, type, name):
     54..179     +  misc_feature   HIV-1 Ψ: packaging signal of human immunodeficiency virus type 1
    163..501     +  CDS            HIV-1 gag (fragment): gag protein from human immunodeficiency virus 1; gag
    676..909     +  misc_feature   RRE: The Rev response element (RRE) of HIV-1 allows for Rev-dependent mRNA export from the nucleus to the cytoplasm.
   1286..1386    +  CDS            Rev (fragment): human immunodeficiency virus 1 (HIV-1) Rev protein; rev; enhances nuclear export of unspliced and incompletely spliced viral mRNAs
   1436..1553    +  misc_feature   cPPT/CTS: central polypurine tract and central termination sequence of HIV-1
   1672..2051    +  enhancer       CMV enhancer: human cytomegalovirus immediate early enhancer
   2052..2251    +  promoter       CMV promoter: human cytomegalovirus (CMV) immediate early promoter
   2287..2994    +  CDS            mCherry: mCherry is a basic (constitutively fluorescent) red fluorescent protein published in 2004, derived from Discosoma sp.. It is reported to be a very rapidly-maturing monomer with low acid sensitivity.
   3085..3431    +  promoter       PGK promoter (fragment): mouse phosphoglycerate kinase 1 promoter
   3424..3537    +  promoter       PGK promoter (fragment): mouse phosphoglycerate kinase 1 promoter
   3558..4157    +  CDS            PuroR: puromycin N-acetyltransferase; pac from Streptomyces alboniger; confers resistance to puromycin
   4226..4814    +  misc_feature   WPRE: woodchuck hepatitis virus posttranscriptional regulatory element
   4815..4834    +  misc_feature   MCS (fragment): pBluescript multiple cloning site
   4836..5336    +  CDS            nef (fragment): NEF_HV1LA - Experimental evidence at protein level: Swiss-Prot protein existence level 1. Extracellular Nef protein targets CD4(+) T-lymphocytes for apoptosis by interacting with CXCR4 surface receptors. From Human immunodeficiency virus type 1 group M subtype B (isolate Lai) (HIV-1).
   5343..5523    +  LTR            5' LTR (truncated): truncated 5' long terminal repeat (LTR) from HIV-1
   5585..6173    -  rep_origin     ori: high-copy-number ColE1/pMB1/pBR322/pUC origin of replication
   6344..7204    -  CDS            AmpR: β-lactamase; bla; confers resistance to ampicillin, carbenicillin, and related antibiotics
   7205..7309    -  promoter       AmpR promoter: bla
   7368..7420    -  misc_feature   bom (fragment): basis of mobility region from pBR322
   7575..7954    +  enhancer       CMV enhancer: human cytomegalovirus immediate early enhancer
   7955..8154    +  promoter       CMV promoter: human cytomegalovirus (CMV) immediate early promoter
   8172..7       +  LTR            5' LTR (truncated) (across the origin): truncated 5' long terminal repeat (LTR) from HIV-1
>Addgene plasmid #166228 | pLenti-mCherry-CAAX PuroR | addgene full sequence | sequence record 327809 | Addgene NGS Result
TCTAGCAGTGGCGCCCGAACAGGGACTTGAAAGCGAAAGGGAAACCAGAGGAGCTCTCTCGACGCAGGAC
TCGGCTTGCTGAAGCGCGCACGGCAAGAGGCGAGGGGCGGCGACTGGTGAGTACGCCAAAAATTTTGACT
AGCGGAGGCTAGAAGGAGAGAGATGGGTGCGAGAGCGTCAGTATTAAGCGGGGGAGAATTAGATCGCGAT
GGGAAAAAATTCGGTTAAGGCCAGGGGGAAAGAAAAAATATAAATTAAAACATATAGTATGGGCAAGCAG
GGAGCTAGAACGATTCGCAGTTAATCCTGGCCTGTTAGAAACATCAGAAGGCTGTAGACAAATACTGGGA
CAGCTACAACCATCCCTTCAGACAGGATCAGAAGAACTTAGATCATTATATAATACAGTAGCAACCCTCT
ATTGTGTGCATCAAAGGATAGAGATAAAAGACACCAAGGAAGCTTTAGACAAGATAGAGGAAGAGCAAAA
CAAAAGTAAGACCACCGCACAGCAAGCGGCCGGCCGCTGATCTTCAGACCTGGAGGAGGAGATATGAGGG
ACAATTGGAGAAGTGAATTATATAAATATAAAGTAGTAAAAATTGAACCATTAGGAGTAGCACCCACCAA
GGCAAAGAGAAGAGTGGTGCAGAGAGAAAAAAGAGCAGTGGGAATAGGAGCTTTGTTCCTTGGGTTCTTG
GGAGCAGCAGGAAGCACTATGGGCGCAGCGTCAATGACGCTGACGGTACAGGCCAGACAATTATTGTCTG
GTATAGTGCAGCAGCAGAACAATTTGCTGAGGGCTATTGAGGCGCAACAGCATCTGTTGCAACTCACAGT
CTGGGGCATCAAGCAGCTCCAGGCAAGAATCCTGGCTGTGGAAAGATACCTAAAGGATCAACAGCTCCTG
GGGATTTGGGGTTGCTCTGGAAAACTCATTTGCACCACTGCTGTGCCTTGGAATGCTAGTTGGAGTAATA
AATCTCTGGAACAGATTTGGAATCACACGACCTGGATGGAGTGGGACAGAGAAATTAACAATTACACAAG
CTTAATACACTCCTTAATTGAAGAATCGCAAAACCAGCAAGAAAAGAATGAACAAGAATTATTGGAATTA
GATAAATGGGCAAGTTTGTGGAATTGGTTTAACATAACAAATTGGCTGTGGTATATAAAATTATTCATAA
TGATAGTAGGAGGCTTGGTAGGTTTAAGAATAGTTTTTGCTGTACTTTCTATAGTGAATAGAGTTAGGCA
GGGATATTCACCATTATCGTTTCAGACCCACCTCCCAACCCCGAGGGGACCCGACAGGCCCGAAGGAATA
GAAGAAGAAGGTGGAGAGAGAGACAGAGACAGATCCATTCGATTAGTGAACGGATCGGCACTGCGTGCGC
CAATTCTGCAGACAAATGGCAGTATTCATCCACAATTTTAAAAGAAAAGGGGGGATTGGGGGGTACAGTG
CAGGGGAAAGAATAGTAGACATAATAGCAACAGACATACAAACTAAAGAATTACAAAAACAAATTACAAA
AATTCAAAATTTTCGGGTTTATTACAGGGACAGCAGAGATCCAGTTTGGTTAGTACCGGGCCCGGGTCGA
CTAGTGATCAGTGTGAGGGAGTGTAAAGCTGGTTTCGATGTACGGGCCAGATATACGCGTTGACATTGAT
TATTGACTAGTTATTAATAGTAATCAATTACGGGGTCATTAGTTCATAGCCCATATATGGAGTTCCGCGT
TACATAACTTACGGTAAATGGCCCGCCTGGCTGACCGCCCAACGACCCCCGCCCATTGACGTCAATAATG
ACGTATGTTCCCATAGTAACGCCAATAGGGACTTTCCATTGACGTCAATGGGTGGAGTATTTACGGTAAA
CTGCCCACTTGGCAGTACATCAAGTGTATCATATGCCAAGTACGCCCCCTATTGACGTCAATGACGGTAA
ATGGCCCGCCTGGCATTATGCCCAGTACATGACCTTATGGGACTTTCCTACTTGGCAGTACATCTACGTA
TTAGTCATCGCTATTACCATGGTGATGCGGTTTTGGCAGTACATCAATGGGCGTGGATAGCGGTTTGACT
CACGGGGATTTCCAAGTCTCCACCCCATTGACGTCAATGGGAGTTTGTTTTGGCACCAAAATCAACGGGA
CTTTCCAAAATGTCGTAACAACTCCGCCCCATTGACGCAAATGGGCGGTAGGCGTGTACGGTGGGAGGTC
TATATAAGCAGCGCGTCTAACTCGAACGCTAGCTGTGCGATCGTTTATGGTGAGCAAGGGCGAGGAGGAT
AACATGGCCATCATCAAGGAGTTCATGCGCTTCAAGGTGCACATGGAGGGCTCCGTGAACGGCCACGAGT
TCGAGATCGAGGGCGAGGGCGAGGGCCGCCCCTACGAGGGCACCCAGACCGCCAAGCTGAAGGTGACCAA
GGGTGGCCCCCTGCCCTTCGCCTGGGACATCCTGTCCCCTCAGTTCATGTACGGCTCCAAGGCCTACGTG
AAGCACCCCGCCGACATCCCCGACTACTTGAAGCTGTCCTTCCCCGAGGGCTTCAAGTGGGAGCGCGTGA
TGAACTTCGAGGACGGCGGCGTGGTGACCGTGACCCAGGACTCCTCCCTGCAGGACGGCGAGTTCATCTA
CAAGGTGAAGCTGCGCGGCACCAACTTCCCCTCCGACGGCCCCGTAATGCAGAAGAAGACCATGGGCTGG
GAGGCCTCCTCCGAGCGGATGTACCCCGAGGACGGCGCCCTGAAGGGCGAGATCAAGCAGAGGCTGAAGC
TGAAGGACGGCGGCCACTACGACGCTGAGGTCAAGACCACCTACAAGGCCAAGAAGCCCGTGCAGCTGCC
CGGCGCCTACAACGTCAACATCAAGTTGGACATCACCTCCCACAACGAGGACTACACCATCGTGGAACAG
TACGAACGCGCCGAGGGCCGCCACTCCACCGGCGGCATGGACGAGCTGTACAAGGAATTCAAGAAAAAGA
AGAAGAAGTCAAAAACCAAGTGTGTTATCATGTAAGACCCGACATTAGCGCTACAGCTTAAGCGGAATTC
TACCGGGTAGGGGAGGCGCTTTTCCCAAGGCAGTCTGGAGCATGCGCTTTAGCAGCCCCGCTGGGCACTT
GGCGCTACACAAGTGGCCTCTGGCCTCGCACACATTCCACATCCACCGGTAGGCGCCAACCGGCTCCGTT
CTTTGGTGGCCCCTTCGCGCCACCTTCTACTCCTCCCCTAGTCAGGAAGTTCCCCCCCGCCCCGCAGCTC
GCGTCGTGCAGGACGTGACAAATGGAAGTAGCACGTCTCACTAGTCTCGTGCAGATGGACAGCACCGCTG
AGCAATGGAAGCGGGTAGGCCTTTGGGGCAGCGGCCAATAGCAGCTTTGCTCCTTCGCTTTCTGGGCTCA
GGGGCGGGGCGGGCGCCCGAAGGTCCTCCGGAGGCCCGGCATTCTGCACGCTTCAAAAGCGCACGTCTGC
CGCGCTGTTCTCCTCTTCCTCATCTCCGGGCCTTTCGACCTGCAGCCCAAGCTTACCATGACCGAGTACA
AGCCCACGGTGCGCCTCGCCACCCGCGACGACGTCCCCAGGGCCGTACGCACCCTCGCCGCCGCGTTCGC
CGACTACCCCGCCACGCGCCACACCGTCGATCCGGACCGCCACATCGAGCGGGTCACCGAGCTGCAAGAA
CTCTTCCTCACGCGCGTCGGGCTCGACATCGGCAAGGTGTGGGTCGCGGACGACGGCGCCGCGGTGGCGG
TCTGGACCACGCCGGAGAGCGTCGAAGCGGGGGCGGTGTTCGCCGAGATCGGCCCGCGCATGGCCGAGTT
GAGCGGTTCCCGGCTGGCCGCGCAGCAACAGATGGAAGGCCTCCTGGCGCCGCACCGGCCCAAGGAGCCC
GCGTGGTTCCTGGCCACCGTCGGCGTCTCGCCCGACCACCAGGGCAAGGGTCTGGGCAGCGCCGTCGTGC
TCCCCGGAGTGGAGGCGGCCGAGCGCGCCGGGGTGCCCGCCTTCCTGGAGACCTCCGCGCCCCGCAACCT
CCCCTTCTACGAGCGGCTCGGCTTCACCGTCACCGCCGACGTCGAGGTGCCCGAAGGACCGCGCACCTGG
TGCATGACCCGCAAGCCCGGTGCCTGACCGCGTCTGGAACAATAAACGTTGTTGTTTGGGGTTGAATTAC
TCTTCTAGACCGCGGCGCGCCCGATAATCAACCTCTGGATTACAAAATTTGTGAAAGATTGACTGGTATT
CTTAACTATGTTGCTCCTTTTACGCTATGTGGATACGCTGCTTTAATGCCTTTGTATCATGCTATTGCTT
CCCGTATGGCTTTCATTTTCTCCTCCTTGTATAAATCCTGGTTGCTGTCTCTTTATGAGGAGTTGTGGCC
CGTTGTCAGGCAACGTGGCGTGGTGTGCACTGTGTTTGCTGACGCAACCCCCACTGGTTGGGGCATTGCC
ACCACCTGTCAGCTCCTTTCCGGGACTTTCGCTTTCCCCCTCCCTATTGCCACGGCGGAACTCATCGCCG
CCTGCCTTGCCCGCTGCTGGACAGGGGCTCGGCTGTTGGGCACTGACAATTCCGTGGTGTTGTCGGGGAA
ATCATCGTCCTTTCCTTGGCTGCTCGCCTGTGTTGCCACCTGGATTCTGCGCGGGACGTCCTTCTGCTAC
GTCCCTTCGGCCCTCAATCCAGCGGACCTTCCTTCCCGCGGCCTGCTGCCGGCTCTGCGGCCTCTTCCGC
GTCTTCGCCTTCGCCCTCAGACGAGTCGGATCTCCCTTTGGGCCGCCTCCCCGCATCGATACCGTCGACC
TCGATCGAGACCTAGAAAAACATGGAGCAATCACAAGTAGCAATACAGCAGCTACCAATGCTGATTGTGC
CTGGCTAGAAGCACAAGAGGAGGAGGAGGTGGGTTTTCCAGTCACACCTCAGGTACCTTTAAGACCAATG
ACTTACAAGGCAGCTGTAGATCTTAGCCACTTTTTAAAAGAAAAGGGGGGACTGGAAGGGCTAATTCACT
CCCAACGAAGACAAGATATCCTTGATCTGTGGATCTACCACACACAAGGCTACTTCCCTGATTGGCAGAA
CTACACACCAGGGCCAGGGATCAGATATCCACTGACCTTTGGATGGTGCTACAAGCTAGTACCAGTTGAG
CAAGAGAAGGTAGAAGAAGCCAATGAAGGAGAGAACACCCGCTTGTTACACCCTGTGAGCCTGCATGGGA
TGGATGACCCGGAGAGAGAAGTATTAGAGTGGAGGTTTGACAGCCGCCTAGCATTTCATCACATGGCCCG
AGAGCTGCATCCGGACTGTACTGGGTCTCTCTGGTTAGACCAGATCTGAGCCTGGGAGCTCTCTGGCTAA
CTAGGGAACCCACTGCTTAAGCCTCAATAAAGCTTGCCTTGAGTGCTTCAAGTAGTGTGTGCCCGTCTGT
TGTGTGACTCTGGTAACTAGAGATCCCTCAGACCCTTTTAGTCAGTGTGGAAAATCTCTAGCAGCATGTG
AGCAAAAGGCCAGCAAAAGGCCAGGAACCGTAAAAAGGCCGCGTTGCTGGCGTTTTTCCATAGGCTCCGC
CCCCCTGACGAGCATCACAAAAATCGACGCTCAAGTCAGAGGTGGCGAAACCCGACAGGACTATAAAGAT
ACCAGGCGTTTCCCCCTGGAAGCTCCCTCGTGCGCTCTCCTGTTCCGACCCTGCCGCTTACCGGATACCT
GTCCGCCTTTCTCCCTTCGGGAAGCGTGGCGCTTTCTCATAGCTCACGCTGTAGGTATCTCAGTTCGGTG
TAGGTCGTTCGCTCCAAGCTGGGCTGTGTGCACGAACCCCCCGTTCAGCCCGACCGCTGCGCCTTATCCG
GTAACTATCGTCTTGAGTCCAACCCGGTAAGACACGACTTATCGCCACTGGCAGCAGCCACTGGTAACAG
GATTAGCAGAGCGAGGTATGTAGGCGGTGCTACAGAGTTCTTGAAGTGGTGGCCTAACTACGGCTACACT
AGAAGAACAGTATTTGGTATCTGCGCTCTGCTGAAGCCAGTTACCTTCGGAAAAAGAGTTGGTAGCTCTT
GATCCGGCAAACAAACCACCGCTGGTAGCGGTGGTTTTTTTGTTTGCAAGCAGCAGATTACGCGCAGAAA
AAAAGGATCTCAAGAAGATCCTTTGATCTTTTCTACGGGGTCTGACGCTCAGTGGAACGAAAACTCACGT
TAAGGGATTTTGGTCATGAGATTATCAAAAAGGATCTTCACCTAGATCCTTTTAAATTAAAAATGAAGTT
TTAAATCAATCTAAAGTATATATGAGTAAACTTGGTCTGACAGTTACCAATGCTTAATCAGTGAGGCACC
TATCTCAGCGATCTGTCTATTTCGTTCATCCATAGTTGCCTGACTCCCCGTCGTGTAGATAACTACGATA
CGGGAGGGCTTACCATCTGGCCCCAGTGCTGCAATGATACCGCGAGACCCACGCTCACCGGCTCCAGATT
TATCAGCAATAAACCAGCCAGCCGGAAGGGCCGAGCGCAGAAGTGGTCCTGCAACTTTATCCGCCTCCAT
CCAGTCTATTAATTGTTGCCGGGAAGCTAGAGTAAGTAGTTCGCCAGTTAATAGTTTGCGCAACGTTGTT
GCCATTGCTACAGGCATCGTGGTGTCACGCTCGTCGTTTGGTATGGCTTCATTCAGCTCCGGTTCCCAAC
GATCAAGGCGAGTTACATGATCCCCCATGTTGTGCAAAAAAGCGGTTAGCTCCTTCGGTCCTCCGATCGT
TGTCAGAAGTAAGTTGGCCGCAGTGTTATCACTCATGGTTATGGCAGCACTGCATAATTCTCTTACTGTC
ATGCCATCCGTAAGATGCTTTTCTGTGACTGGTGAGTACTCAACCAAGTCATTCTGAGAATAGTGTATGC
GGCGACCGAGTTGCTCTTGCCCGGCGTCAATACGGGATAATACCGCGCCACATAGCAGAACTTTAAAAGT
GCTCATCATTGGAAAACGTTCTTCGGGGCGAAAACTCTCAAGGATCTTACCGCTGTTGAGATCCAGTTCG
ATGTAACCCACTCGTGCACCCAACTGATCTTCAGCATCTTTTACTTTCACCAGCGTTTCTGGGTGAGCAA
AAACAGGAAGGCAAAATGCCGCAAAAAAGGGAATAAGGGCGACACGGAAATGTTGAATACTCATACTCTT
CCTTTTTCAATATTATTGAAGCATTTATCAGGGTTATTGTCTCATGAGCGGATACATATTTGAATGTATT
TAGAAAAATAAACAAATAGGGGTTCCGCGCACATTTCCCCGAAAAGTGCCACCTGACGTCGACGGATCGG
GAGATCTCCCGATCCCCTATGGTGCACTCTCAGTACAATCTGCTCTGATGCCGCATAGTTAAGCCAGTAT
CTGCTCCCTGCTTGTGTGTTGGAGGTCGCTGAGTAGTGCGCGAGCAAAATTTAAGCTACAACAAGGCAAG
GCTTGACCGACAATTGCATGAAGAATCTGCTTAGGGTTAGGCGTTTTGCGCTGCTTCGCGATGTACGGGC
CAGATATACGCGTTGACATTGATTATTGACTAGTTATTAATAGTAATCAATTACGGGGTCATTAGTTCAT
AGCCCATATATGGAGTTCCGCGTTACATAACTTACGGTAAATGGCCCGCCTGGCTGACCGCCCAACGACC
CCCGCCCATTGACGTCAATAATGACGTATGTTCCCATAGTAACGCCAATAGGGACTTTCCATTGACGTCA
ATGGGTGGAGTATTTACGGTAAACTGCCCACTTGGCAGTACATCAAGTGTATCATATGCCAAGTACGCCC
CCTATTGACGTCAATGACGGTAAATGGCCCGCCTGGCATTATGCCCAGTACATGACCTTATGGGACTTTC
CTACTTGGCAGTACATCTACGTATTAGTCATCGCTATTACCATGGTGATGCGGTTTTGGCAGTACATCAA
TGGGCGTGGATAGCGGTTTGACTCACGGGGATTTCCAAGTCTCCACCCCATTGACGTCAATGGGAGTTTG
TTTTGGCACCAAAATCAACGGGACTTTCCAAAATGTCGTAACAACTCCGCCCCATTGACGCAAATGGGCG
GTAGGCGTGTACGGTGGGAGGTCTATATAAGCAGCGCGTTTTGCCTGTACTGGGTCTCTCTGGTTAGACC
AGATCTGAGCCTGGGAGCTCTCTGGCTAACTAGGGAACCCACTGCTTAAGCCTCAATAAAGCTTGCCTTG
AGTGCTTCAAGTAGTGTGTGCCCGTCTGTTGTGTGACTCTGGTAACTAGAGATCCCTCAGACCCTTTTAG
TCAGTGTGGAAAATC
